>Addgene plasmid #231327 | pNDGG057 | addgene full sequence | sequence record 472017 | Addgene NGS Result
AGCATGTAGTGCTTGCGTTGGTACTCACGCCTGTTATACTATGAGTACTCACGCACAGAAGGGGGTTTTA
TGGAATACGAAAAAAGCGCTTCAGGGTCGGTCTACCTGATCAAAAGTGACAAGGGCTATTGGTTGCCCGG
TGGCTTTGGTTATACGTCAAACAAGGCCGAGGCTGGCCGCTTTTCAGTCGCTGATATGGCCAGCCTTAAC
CTTGACGGCTGCACCTTGTCCTTGTTCCGCGAAGACAAGCCTTTCGGCCCCGGCAAGTTTCTCGGTGACT
GATATGAAAGACCAAAAGGACAAGCAGACCGGCGACCTGCTGGCCAGCCCTGACGCTGTACGCCAAGCGC
GATATGCCGAGCGCATGAAGGCCAAAGGGATGCGTCAGCGCAAGTTCTGGCTGACCGACGACGAATACGA
GGCGCTGCGCGAGTGCCTGGAAGAACTCAGAGCGGCGCAGGGCGGGGGTAGTGACCCCGCCAGCGCCTAA
CCACCAACTGCCTGCAAAGGAGGCAATCAATGGCTACCCATAAGCCTATCAATATTCTGGAGGCGTTCGC
AGCAGCGCCGCCACCGCTGGACTACGTTTTGCCCAACATGGTGGCCGGTACGGTCGGGGCGCTGGTGTCG
CCCGGTGGTGCCGGTAAATCCATGCTGGCCCTGCAACTGGCCGCACAGATTGCAGGCGGGCCGGATCTGC
TGGAGGTGGGCGAACTGCCCACCGGCCCGGTGATCTACCTGCCCGCCGAAGACCCGCCCACCGCCATTCA
TCACCGCCTGCACGCCCTTGGGGCGCACCTCAGCGCCGAGGAACGGCAAGCCGTGGCTGACGGCCTGCTG
ATCCAGCCGCTGATCGGCAGCCTGCCCAACATCATGGCCCCGGAGTGGTTCGACGGCCTCAAGCGCGCCG
CCGAGGGCCGCCGCCTGATGGTGCTGGACACGCTGCGCCGGTTCCACATCGAGGAAGAAAACGCCAGCGG
CCCCATGGCCCAGGTCATCGGTCGCATGGAGGCCATCGCCGCCGATACCGGGTGCTCTATCGTGTTCCTG
CACCATGCCAGCAAGGGCGCGGCCATGATGGGCGCAGGCGACCAGCAGCAGGCCAGCCGGGGCAGCTCGG
TACTGGTCGATAACATCCGCTGGCAGTCCTACCTGTCGAGCATGACCAGCGCCGAGGCCGAGGAATGGGG
TGTGGACGACGACCAGCGCCGGTTCTTCGTCCGCTTCGGTGTGAGCAAGGCCAACTATGGCGCACCGTTC
GCTGATCGGTGGTTCAGGCGGCATGACGGCGGGGTGCTCAAGCCCGCCGTGCTGGAGAGGCAGCGCAAGA
GCAAGGGGGTGCCCCGTGGTGAAGCCTAAGAACAAGCACAGCCTCAGCCACGTCCGGCACGACCCGGCGC
ACTGTCTGGCCCCCGGCCTGTTCCGTGCCCTCAAGCGGGGCGAGCGCAAGCGCAGCAAGCTGGACGTGAC
GTATGACTACGGTGACGGCAAGCGGATCGAGTTCAGCGGCCCGGAGCCGCTGGGCGCTGATGATCTGCGC
ATCCTGCAAGGGCTGGTGGCCATGGCTGGGCCTAATGGCCTAGTGCTTGGCCCGGAACCCAAGACCGAAG
GCGGACGGCAGCTCCGGCTGTTCCTGGAACCCAAGTGGGAGGCCGTCACCGCTGATGCCATGGTGGTCAA
AGGTAGCTATCGGGCGCTGGCAAAGGAAATCGGGGCAGAGGTCGATAGTGGTGGGGCGCTCAAGCACATA
CAGGACTGCATCGAGCGCCTTTGGAAGGTATCCATCATCGCCCAGAATGGCCGCAAGCGGCAGGGGTTTC
GGCTGCTGTCGGAGTACGCCAGCGACGAGGCGGACGGGCGCCTGTACGTGGCCCTGAACCCCTTGATCGC
GCAGGCCGTCATGGGTGGCGGCCAGCATGTGCGCATCAGCATGGACGAGGTGCGGGCGCTGGACAGCGAA
ACCGCCCGCCTGCTGCACCAGCGGCTGTGTGGCTGGATCGACCCCGGCAAAACCGGCAAGGCTTCCATAG
ATGCCTTGTGCGGCTATGTCTGGCCGTCAGAGGCCAGTGGTTCGACCATGCGCAAGCGCCGCCAGCGGGT
GCGCGAGGCGTTGCCGGAGCTGGTCGCGCTGGGCTGGACGGTAACCGAGTTCGCGGCGGGCAAGTACGAC
ATCACCCGGCCCAAGGCGGCAGGCTGACCCCCCCCACTCTATTGTAAACAAGACATTTTTATCTTTTATA
TTCAATGGCTTATTTTCCTGCTAATTGGTAATACCATGAAAAATACCATGCTCAGAAAAGGCTTAACAAT
ATTTTGAAAAATTGCCTACTGAGCGCTGCCGCACAGCTCCATAGGCCGTTACTGCATGAGCTTGTGGAAG
TGTGCTGAGCATAAATGATTCTCCTAGCTGTTCTTTGGGTAAGTACGCCATCAGGACGTTGTGAGTGGCG
CGATTTTTAGCGGCTGAAATCAGCCCTTGAGCCTGTCGGCAAGTCGCGTCATGAGGTCCATGCGCTCATG
CAGGATCGCCACGACCAACGCGGGTTCGCCCGCACGCGGCAGGCAAAAAACGTAGTGGTGTTCGCAGCGG
GCCATCCGCAGCGCGGGAAAGAGTTCGCTCATGTCCTTAAACGGGCCTTCGCCGGCGGCAAGCCTGGCTA
TGCCCTGTTCCAGCTTAGCGATATAGCGGCGCACCTGCGCCGCGCCCCACTCCCGGCGCGTGTAGCGGAT
GATGCCGCGTAGATCGGCTTCGGCCTCAGCCGTGAGGATGTAGGCCGTCAAGCGCGATCCCCGCTGAGTT
CTTCATCAAGAATTTCGCCGACGCTCTTGGTGGACACCTTGCCGGCAAGCCCATCGTTGATGCGGTTCCC
CAGCATGGTTTTCAGTTCCTGCCATGCCTGATCGGCATCAGCGTCACCGGGGAACAGACGTTCGAGGGCG
TATTGCTTAATGGTCTTGCCCTGCAAGGCGGCCAGGGCTTTCAGGCTCTGGTGCTGCTGGTCCGTCATGT
CGATTGTCAGGCGGCTCATTGGATAACCTCCATAAAATACACGTAACCACATTAGCACATATGTGGGCGT
GAGGCTACAGCGCGAGGCGCATTAAGGTCGGGAAAATGCGCTAGGCGCATTTAAATTGCGTATTGCTGTA
ATGCGCCATGCCGGCTAGACTAGGCCCAAATGGGTATACCCAATTTGACCAAGGGGGACGCGATGAGGGC
GGCCAAGCACTACCGACAACTTCTATCCATCGACTTCAACATCGAGGCGCTGGCCTTCGTGCCTGGACCC
GACGGCACACGCGGCCGGCGCATCCACGTCCTGGGGCGCGAGGTCCGCGACCGGCCCGGCCTGGTCGAGT
ACCTTTCGCCGGCGTTCGGCTCGCGGGTGGCGCTGGACGGCTACTGCAAGGCCAATTTCGATGCAGTGCT
GCACCTGGCGTACCCCGATCATCAGCAATGGGGCCACGCATGAAGCGCCGAAGCTACGCCATGCTGCGCG
CCGCTGCCGCGCTGGCCGTCCTGGTCGTTGCCTCGCCGGCATGGGCCGAGCTGCGCGGCGAGGTCGTGCG
CATCATCGACGGCGACACCATCGACGTGCTGGTAGACAAGCAGCCGGTGCGCGTGCGCCTGGTGGACATT
GACGCGCCGGAAAAGCGGCAAGCCTTCGGCGAACGTGCGCGCCAGGCGCTGGCCGGCATGGTGTTCCGCC
GGCACGTCCTGGTCGACGAGAAGGACACCGACCGTTACGGCCGCACGCTGGGCACCGTCTGGGTCAACAT
GGAGCTGGCCAGCCGGCCGCCGCAGCCGCGCAACGTCAACGCCGCGATGGTTCACCAGGGCATGGCGTGG
GCCTATCGCTTCCACGGCCGCGCGGCCGACCCTGAAATGCTGCGGCTCGAACAGGAGGCGCGAGGCAAGC
GCGTCGGCCTCTGGTCCGATCCGCACGCCGTCGAGCCGTGGAAATGGCGACGCGAGAGCAACAACCGGAG
GGACGAAGGTTGAAGGTCGCCCGCATCTACCTGCGCGCCAGTACGGACGAGCAGAATCTTGAACGCCAGG
AGAGCCTTGTAGCGGCCACGCGGGCCGCCGGGTACTACGTCGCCGGCATCTACCGCGAGAAGGCGTCCGG
CGCACGCGCCGACCGGCCCGAGCTGCTGCGCATGATCGCGGACCTGCAACCTGGTGAAGTCGTCGTTGCG
GAGAAGATCGACCGCATCAGCCGCTTGCCGTTGGCCGAGGCCGAGCGCCTGGTTGCGTCGATCCGGGCCA
AAGGGGCCAAGCTGGCCGTGCCTGGCGTGGTGGACCTGTCGGAGCTGGCCGCCGAGGCGAACGGAGTGGC
GAAAATCGTTCTGGAATCCGTCCAGGACATGCTTTTGAAGCTCGCCTTGCAGATGGCCCGCGACGACTAC
GAGGATCGGCGCGAGCGTCAACGTCAGGGTGTCCAGTTGGCGAAGGCCGCCGGCCGCTACACCGGCCGCA
AACGTGACGCCGGCATGCACGACCGCATCATCACGCTTCGCTCCGGCGGATCGAGCATTGCCAAGACGGC
CAAGCTGGTCGGATGCAGCCCGAGCCAGGTCAAACGAGTGTGGGCGGCCTGGAACGCGCAGCAGCAAAAA
TAAAGCCGGGCAGTGCCCGGCTTTTCTCACCTTTTCGCGTCCCGCAGGGCCGCTGCGAGCGCCCTACCTA
GATCCTCGCTTTCCCCCTCGGTGTAGTCCGGCCAGGGCACGAAGGGCGCGGATGCGAACCTGTTGAGCAG
GTCAGATCTAGGGCGGCGGATTTGTCCTACTCAGGAGAGCGTTCACCGACAAACAACAGATAAAACGAAA
GGCCCAGTCTTTCGACTGAGCCTTTCGTTTTATTTGATGCCTGCCGAATTCGGATCCGGAGTGAGACCGC
AGCTGGCACGACAGGTTTGCCGACTGGAAAGCGGGCAGTGAGCGCAACGCAATTAATGTGAGTTAGCTCA
CTCATTAGGCACCCCAGGCTTTACACTTTATGCTTCCGGCTCGTATGTTGTGTGGAATTGTGAGCGGATA
ACAATTTCACACAGGAAACAGCTATGACCATGATTACGCCAAGCTTGCATGCCTGCAGGTCGACTCTAGA
GGATCCCCGGGTACCGAGCTCGAATTCACTGGCCGTCGTTTTACAACGTCGTGACTGGGAAAACCCTGGC
GTTACCCAACTTAATCGCCTTGCAGCACATCCCCCTTTCGCCAGCTGGCGTAATAGCGAAGAGGCCCGCA
CCGATCGCCCTTCCCAACAGTTGCGCAGCCTGAATGGCGAATGGCGCCTGATGCGGTATTTTCTCCTTAC
GCATCTGTGCGGTATTTCACACCGCATATGGTGCACTCTCAGTACAATCTGCTCTGATGCCGCATAGTTA
AGCCAGCCCCGACACCCGCCAACACCCGCTGACGCGCCCTGACGGGCTTGTCTGCTCCCGGCATCCGCTT
ACAGACAAGCTGTGACGGTCTCACGCTCTTGGACTCCTGTTGATAGATCCAGTAATGACCTCAGAACTCC
ATCTGGATTTGTTCAGAACGCTCGGTTGCCGCCGGGCGTTTTTTATTGGTGAGAATCCAGGCAATATCTG
GACAAGGGAAAACGCAAGCGCAAAGAGAAAGCAGGTAGCTTGCAGTGGGCTTACATGGCGATAGCTAGAC
TGGGCGGTTTTATGGACAGCAAGCGAACCGGAATTGCCAGCTGGGGCGCCCTCTGGTAAGGTTGGGAAGC
CCTGCAAAGTAAACTGGATGGCTTTCTTGCCGCCAAGGATCTGATGGCGCAGGGGATCAAGATCTGATCA
AGAGACAGGATGAGGATCGTTTCGCATGATTGAACAAGATGGATTGCACGCAGGTTCTCCGGCCGCTTGG
GTGGAGAGGCTATTCGGCTATGACTGGGCACAACAGACAATCGGCTGCTCTGATGCCGCCGTGTTCCGGC
TGTCAGCGCAGGGGCGCCCGGTTCTTTTTGTCAAGACCGACCTGTCCGGTGCCCTGAATGAACTGCAGGA
CGAGGCAGCGCGGCTATCGTGGCTGGCCACGACGGGCGTTCCTTGCGCAGCTGTGCTCGACGTTGTCACT
GAAGCGGGAAGGGACTGGCTGCTATTGGGCGAAGTGCCGGGGCAGGATCTCCTGTCATCTCACCTTGCTC
CTGCCGAGAAAGTATCCATCATGGCTGATGCAATGCGGCGGCTGCATACGCTTGATCCGGCTACCTGCCC
ATTCGACCACCAAGCGAAACATCGCATCGAGCGAGCACGTACTCGGATGGAAGCCGGTCTTGTCGATCAG
GATGATCTGGACGAAGAGCATCAGGGGCTCGCGCCAGCCGAACTGTTCGCCAGGCTCAAGGCGCGCATGC
CCGACGGCGAGGATCTCGTCGTGACCCATGGCGATGCCTGCTTGCCGAATATCATGGTGGAAAATGGCCG
CTTTTCTGGATTCATCGACTGTGGCCGGCTGGGTGTGGCGGACCGCTATCAGGACATAGCGTTGGCTACC
CGTGATATTGCTGAAGAGCTTGGCGGCGAATGGGCTGACCGCTTCCTCGTGCTTTACGGTATCGCCGCTC
CCGATTCGCAGCGCATCGCCTTCTATCGCCTTCTTGACGAGTTCTTCTGAACTACTTTTCCGCTGCATAA
CCCTGCTTCGGGGTCATTATAGCGATTTTTTCGGTATATCCATCCTTTTTCGCACGATATACAGGATTTT
GCCAAAGGGTTCGTGTAGACTTTCCTTGGTGTATCCAACGGCGTCAGCCGGGCAGGATAGGTGAAGTAGG
CCCACCCGCGAGCGGGTGTTCCTTCTTCACTGTCCCTTATTCGCACCTGGCGGTGCTCAACGGGAATCCT
GCTCTGCGAGGCTGGCCGTAGGCCGGCCGCGATCAAGCAGGTGCGACAGACGTCATACTAGATATCAAGC
GACTTCTCCTATCCCCTGGGAACACATCAATCTCACCGGAGAATATCGCTGGCCAAAGCCTTAGCGTAGG
ATTCCGCCCCTTCCCGCAAACGACCCCAAACAGGAAACGCAGCTGAAACGGGAAGCTCAACACCCACTGA
CGCATGGGTTGTTCAGGCAGTACTTCATCAACCAGCAAGGCGGCACTTTCGGCCATCCGCCGCGCCCCAC
AGCTCGGGCAGAAACCGCGACGCTTACAGCTGAAAGCGACCAGGTGCTCGGCGTGGCAAGACTCGCAGCG
AACCCGTAGAAAGCCATGCTCCAGCCGCCCGCATTGGAGAAATTCTTCAAATTCCCGTTGCACATAGCCC
GGCAATTCCTTTCCCTGCTCTGCCATAAGCGCAGCGAATGCCGGGTAATACTCGTCAACGATCTGATAGA
GAAGGGTTTGCTCGGGTCGGTGGCTCTGGTAACGACCAGTATCCCGATCCCGGCTGGCCGTCCTGGCCGC
CACATGAGGCATGTTCCGCGTCCTTGCAATACTGTGTTTACATACAGTCTATCGCTTAGCGGAAAGTTCT
TTTACCCTCAGCCGAAATGCCTGCCGTTGCTAGACATTGCCAGCCAGTGCCCGTCACTCCCGTACTAACT
GTCACGAACCCCTGCAATAACTGTCACGCCCCCCTGCAATAACTGTCACGAACCCCTGCAATAACTGTCA
CGCCCCCAAACCTGCAAACCCAGCAGGGGCGGGGGCTGGCGGGGTGTTGGAAAAATCCATCCATGATTAT
CTAAGAATAATCCACTAGGCGCGGTTATCAGCGCCCTTGTGGGGCGCTGCTGCCCTTGCCCAATATGCCC
GGCCAGAGGCCGGGTAGCTGGTCTATTCGCTGCGCTAGGCTACACACCGCCCCACCGCTGCGCGGCAGGG
GGAAAGGCGGGCAAAGCCCGCTAAACCCCACACCAAACCCCGCAGAAATACGCTGGAGCGCTTTTAGCCG
CTTTAGCGGCCTTTCCCCCTACCCGAAGGGTGGGGGCGCGTGTGCAGCCCCGCAGGGCCTGTCTCGGTCG
ATCATTCAGCCCGGCTCATCCTTCTGGCGTGGCGGCAGACCGAACAAGGCGCGGTCGTGGTCGCGTTCAA
GGTACGCATCCATTGCCGCCATGAGCCGATCCTCCGGCCACTCGCTGCTGTTCACCTTGGCCAAAATCAT
GGCCCCCACCAGCACCCTGCGCCTTGTTTCGTTCTTGCGCTCTTGCTGCTGTTCCCTTGCCCGCACCCGC
TGAATTTCGGCATTGATTCGCGCTCGTTGTTCTTCGAGCTTGGCCAGCCGATCCGCCGCCTTGTTGCTCC
CCTTAACCATCTTGACACCCCATTGTTAATGTGCTGTCTCGTAGGCTATCATGGAGGCACAGCGGCGGCA
ATCCCGACCCTACTTTGTAGGGGAGGGGCACTTACCGGTTTCTCTTCGAGAAACTGGCCTAACGGCCACC
CTTCGGGCGGTGCGCTCTCCGAGGGCCATTGCATGGAGCCGAAAAGCAAAAGCAACAGCGAGGCAGCATG
GCGATTTATCACCTTACGGCGAAAACCGGCAGCAGGTCGGGCGGCCAATCGGCCAGGGCCAAGGCCGACT
ACATCCAGCGCGAAGGCAAGTATGCCCGCGACATGGATGAAGTCTTGCACGCCGAATCCGGGCACATGCC
GGAGTTCGTCGAGCGGCCCGCCGACTACTGGGATGCTGCCGACCTGTATGAACGCGCCAATGGGCGGCTG
TTCAAGGAGGTCGAATTTGCCCTGCCGGTCGAGCTGACCCTCGACCAGCAGAAGGCGCTGGCGTCCGAGT
TCGCCCAGCACCTGACCGGTGCCGAGCGCCTGCCGTATACGCTGGCCATCCATGCCGGTGGCGGCGAGAA
CCCGCACTGCCACCTGATGATCTCCGAGCGGATCAATGACGGCATCGAGCGGCCCGCCGCTCAGTGGTTC
AAGCGGTACAACGGCAAGACCCCGGAGAAGGGCGGGGCACGGAAGACCGAAGCGCTCAAGCCCAAGGCAT
GGCTTGAGCAGACCCGCGAGGCATGGGCCGACCATGCCAACCGGGCATTAGAGCGGGCTGGCCACGACGC
CCGCATTGACCACAGAACACTTGAGGCGCAGGGCATCGAGCGCCTGCCCGGTGTTCACCTGGGGCCGAAC
GTGGTGGAGATGGAAGGCCGGGGCATCCGCACCGACCGGGCAGACGTGGCCCTGAACATCGACACCGCCA
ACACCCAGATCATCGACTTACAGGAATACCGGGAGGCAATAGACCATGAACGCAATCGACAGAGTGAAGA
AATCCAGAGGCATCAACGAGTTAGCGGAGCAGATCGAACCGCTGGCCCAGAGCATGGCGACACTGGCCGA
CGAAGCCCGGCAGGTCATGAGCCAGACCCAGCAGGCCAGCGAGGCGCAGGCGGCGGAGTGGCTGAAAGCC
CAGCGCCAGACAGGGGCGGCATGGGTGGAGCTGGCCAAAGAGTTGCGGGAGGTAGCCGCCGAGGTGAGCA
GCGCCGCGCAGAGCGCCCGGAGCGCGTCGCGGGGGTGGCACTGGAAGCTATGGCTAACCGTGATGCTGGC
TTCCATGATGCCTACGGTGGTGCTGCTGATCGCATCGTTGCTCTTGCTCGACCTGACGCCACTGACAACC
GAGGACGGCTCGATCTGGCTGCGCTTGGTGGCCCGATGAAGAACGACAGGACTTTGCAGGCCATAGGCCG
ACAGCTCAAGGCCATGGGCTGTGAGCGCTTCGATATCGGCGTCAGGGACGCCACCACCGGCCAGATGATG
AACCGGGAATGGTCAGCCGCCGAAGTGCTCCAGAACACGCCATGGCTCAAGCGGATGAATGCCCAGGGCA
ATGACGTGTATATCAGGCCCGCCGAGCAGGAGCGGCATGGTCTGGTGCTGGTGGACGACCTCAGCGAGTT
TGACCTGGATGACATGAAAGCCGAGGGCCGGGAGCCTGCCCTGGTAGTGGAAACCAGCCCGAAGAACTAT
CAGGCATGGGTCAAGGTGGCCGACGCCGCAGGCGGTGAACTTCGGGGGCAGATTGCCCGGACGCTGGCCA
GCGAGTACGACGCCGACCCGGCCAGCGCCGACAGCCGCCACTATGGCCGCTTGGCGAGCTTCACCAACCG
CAAGGACAAGCACACCACCCGCGCCGGTTATCAGCCGTGGGTGCTGCTGCGTGAATCCAAGGGCAAGACC
GCCACCGCTGGCCCGGCGCTGGTGCAGCAGGCTGGCCAGCAGATCGAGCAGGCCCAGCGGCAGCAGGAGA
AGGCCCGCAGGCTGGCCAGCCTCGAACTGCCCGAGCGGCAGCTTAGCCGCCACCGGCGCACGGCGCTGGA
CGAGTACCGCAGCGAGATGGCCGGGCTGGTCAAGCGCTTCGGTGATGACCTCAGCAAGTGCGACTTTATC
GCCGCGCAGAAGCTGGCCAGCCGGGGCCGCAGTGCCGAGGAAACCGGCAAGGCCATGGCCGAGGCCAGCC
CAGCGCTGGCAGAGCGCAAGCCCGGCCACGAAGCGGATTACATCGAGCGCACCGTCAGCAAGGTCATGGG
TCTGCCCAGCGTCCAGCTTGCGCGGGCCGAGCTGGCACGGGCACCGGCACCCCGCCAGCGAGGCATGGAC
AGGGGCGGGCCAGATTTC
Features (pLannotate 1.2.2; 23 found; start..end, strand, type, name):
    452..526     +  ncRNA          Plasmid R1162: Accession: RF00043 - R1162-like plasmid antisense RNA
    520..1359    +  CDS            RSF1010 RepA: replication protein A of the broad-host-range plasmid RSF1010 (Scholz et al., 1989); repA
   1346..2197    +  CDS            RSF1010 RepC (fragment): replication protein C of the broad-host-range plasmid RSF1010 (Scholz et al., 1989); repC
   2473..2781    -  CDS            parE: PARE_ECOLX - Experimental evidence at protein level: Swiss-Prot protein existence level 1. Toxin component of a type II toxin-antitoxin (TA) system involved in plasmid partition. Acts by inhibiting DNA gyrase, converting supercoiled plasmid DNA into a singly cleaved linear form in an ATP-dependent fashion. To do so it probably interacts with one of the gyrase subunits. Gyrase inhibition is prevented by antitoxin ParD, and is reversed in vitro by incubation with ParD. In cells that have lost the plasmid filamentation and growth inhibition occur; this is suppressed when ParD is supplied in trans
   2781..3029    -  CDS            parD: PARD_ECOLX - Experimental evidence at protein level: Swiss-Prot protein existence level 1. Antitoxin component of a type II toxin-antitoxin (TA) system involved in plasmid partition. Inhibits the anti-DNA gyrase activity of toxin ParE; reverses and restores gyrase catalytic activity in vitro. The parDE operon alone is capable of stabilizing an RK2-derived minireplicon under defined growth conditions in several different Gram- negative bacteria. It does so by the post-segregational killing (PSK) of plasmid-free cells, also referred to as a plasmid addiction system. Binds its own promoter, autor
   3158..4000    +  CDS            parB: PARB4_ECOLX - Protein predicted: Swiss-Prot protein existence level 4. Involved in plasmid partition. From Escherichia coli.
   3964..4620    +  CDS            parA: PARA4_ECOLX - Protein inferred from homology: Swiss-Prot protein existence level 3. Involved in plasmid partition. From Escherichia coli.
   4780..4866    -  terminator     rrnB T1 terminator: Escherichia coli rrnB; transcription terminator T1 from the E. coli rrnB gene
   4899..4941    +  CDS            lacI (fragment): lac repressor; lacI; The lac repressor binds to the lac operator to inhibit transcription in E. coli. This inhibition can be relieved by adding lactose or isopropyl-β-D-thiogalactopyranoside (IPTG).
   4954..4975    +  protein_bind   CAP binding site: CAP binding activates transcription in the presence of cAMP. E. coli catabolite activator protein
   4990..5020    +  promoter       lac promoter: promoter for the E. coli lac operon
   5028..5044    +  protein_bind   lac operator: The lac repressor binds to the lac operator to inhibit transcription in E. coli. This inhibition can be relieved by adding lactose or isopropyl-β-D-thiogalactopyranoside (IPTG). lac repressor encoded by lacI
   5081..5137    -  misc_feature   MCS: pUC18/19 multiple cloning site
   5134..5291    +  CDS            lacZα (fragment): LacZα fragment of β-galactosidase; lacZ fragment
   5297..5396    -  misc_feature   bom (fragment): basis of mobility region from pBR322
   5492..5586    +  terminator     lambda t0 terminator: transcription terminator from phage lambda
   5595..5804    +  CDS            tnpA (fragment): TN5P_ECOLX - Also known as tnp. Experimental evidence at protein level: Swiss-Prot protein existence level 1. Mediates transposition of transposon Tn5 by a 'cut and paste' mechanism. First, the monomeric transposase binds the 19 bp inverted DNA repeats flanking the transposon. Then, dimerization of the DNA- bound transposase creates a synaptic DNA complex. After nicking of the first DNA strand, excision of the transposon proceeds through a series of intermediates. The transposase then mediates the insertion of the transposon at a new site by strand transfer. The activity of the wild- type tran
   5836..6627    +  CDS            neo: KKA2_KLEPN - Also known as kan, nptII. Experimental evidence at protein level: Swiss-Prot protein existence level 1. Resistance to kanamycin, neomycin, paromomycin, ribostamycin, butirosin and gentamicin B. From Klebsiella pneumoniae.
   6770..6878    +  oriT           oriT: incP origin of transfer
   7565..7959    -  rep_origin     RSF1010 oriV: replication origin of the broad-host-range plasmid RSF1010; requires the RSF1010 RepA/B/C proteins for replication (Scholz et al., 1989)
   7953..8357    +  CDS            YPMF_ECOLX (fragment): Protein predicted: Swiss-Prot protein existence level 4. From Escherichia coli.
   8301..8387    +  oriT           RSF1010 oriT: origin of transfer of the broad-host-range plasmid RSF1010 (Scholz et al., 1989)
   8468..6       +  CDS            mobA (across the origin): MOBA2_ECOLX - Also known as repB. Experimental evidence at protein level: Swiss-Prot protein existence level 1. Part of the relaxosome complex that is responsible for plasmid transfer during conjugation. Locally unwinds DNA and catalyzes the cleavage of one of the DNA strands at oriT. The cleaved strand is then transferred through the dedicated type IV secretion apparatus. MobA remains covalently linked at the 5' end of the strand, and once in the recipient cell, it probably catalyzes the rejoining of the two ends of the strand, re-forming the circular plasmid DNA. The primase activity of MobA
