[The description below was written by a language model from this plasmid's Addgene catalogue record and pLannotate feature annotations shown in this document.]
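Description:
pNDGG057 is an empty, broad-host-range Golden Gate cloning vector from the BEVA2.0 (Bacterial Expression Vector Archive) modular system, built by Golden Gate assembly of five part plasmids and described in its shorthand as a Level 1 vector with an RSF1010 replicon, kanamycin/neomycin resistance, the par stability module and an "ELT4" end-linker/terminator module. The sequenced plasmid is about 10.6 kb and carries no insert. It is maintained in E. coli under kanamycin selection, conferred by the Tn5-derived neo (nptII) gene, which is preceded by a residual fragment of the Tn5 transposase.

Replication depends on the RSF1010 oriV together with the plasmid's own RepA, RepC and MobA/RepB (relaxase-primase) proteins. This self-contained system, with its associated R1162-like antisense RNA, allows maintenance in a wide range of Gram-negative bacteria. Conjugative delivery is supported by the RSF1010 oriT and MobA and by an additional IncP oriT, so the plasmid can be mobilised when transfer functions are supplied by a helper. Stability in the absence of antibiotic comes from the RK2-type par region. This includes the parDE toxin-antitoxin pair, which kills plasmid-free segregants, and the divergently oriented parB and parA genes annotated as plasmid partition functions.

The cloning site is a lac promoter/operator-driven lacZα fragment containing a pUC-type multiple cloning site, insulated by rrnB T1 and lambda t0 terminators. In Golden Gate vectors of this kind, this cassette is typically replaced by the assembled parts, allowing blue/white screening. The specific type IIS enzyme sites are not stated in the record. The vector is intended for assembling constructs for stable expression in diverse bacteria.
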