Addgene plasmid #231327: pNDGG057
Purpose: (Empty Backbone) BEVA Golden Gate cloning vector; BEVA2.0 Broad host range plasmid with stability. L1-RSF1010-Km-par-ELT4; GG assembly from pOGG004, pNDGG001, pNDGG005, pOGG012, and pOGG014, NmR/KmR
Depositing lab: Barney Geddes. Depositing organization: North Dakota State University. Publication: BEVA2.0: modular assembly of golden gate-compatible vectors with expanded utility for genetic engineering. Geddes BA, Williamson R, Schumacher J, Ardi A, Levin G, Cervenka E, Huang R, diCenzo G. Can J Microbiol. 2025 Jan 1;71:1-13. doi: 10.1139/cjm-2024-0246. PubMed 39919271.
Backbone
  Vector backbone: NA
  Vector type: Bacterial Expression
Growth in bacteria
  Bacterial resistance: Kanamycin, 50 μg/mL
  Growth temperature: 37°C
  Growth strain: DH5alpha
  Copy number: High Copy
Gene/Insert
  Gene/Insert name: None
Terms and licenses: Academic/Nonprofit Terms; Industry Terms: Not Available to Industry
How to cite: pNDGG057 was a gift from Barney Geddes (Addgene plasmid # 231327 ; http://n2t.net/addgene:231327 ; RRID:Addgene_231327)
